Addgene plasmid #180610: pGEX-THTAP-CALPAIN-7 1-165
Purpose: Bacterial expression vector for CALPAIN-7 residues 1-165. Has N-terminal cleavable HIS-GST tag.Internal ID: WISP21-129
Depositing lab: Wesley Sundquist. Depositing organization: University of Utah. Publication: Comprehensive analysis of the human ESCRT-III-MIT domain interactome reveals new cofactors for cytokinetic abscission. Wenzel DM, Mackay DR, Skalicky JJ, Paine EL, Miller MS, Ullman KS, Sundquist WI. Elife. 2022 Sep 15;11:e77779. doi: 10.7554/eLife.77779. PubMed 36107470.
Backbone
  Vector backbone: pGEX-THTAP
  Vector type: Bacterial Expression
Growth in bacteria
  Bacterial resistance: Ampicillin, 100 μg/mL
  Growth temperature: 37°C
  Growth strain: DH5alpha
  Copy number: Unknown
Gene/Insert
  Gene/Insert name: CALPAIN-7
  Species: H. sapiens (human)
  Mutation: Residues 1-65
  Tag / fusion protein: HIS-GST (N terminal on backbone)
  Cloning method: Unknown
  Sequencing primers: 5′ T7 for; 3′ T7 term
Terms and licenses: Academic/Nonprofit Terms; Industry Terms: Not Available to Industry
Depositor comments: Read the preprint on bioRxiv: https://www.biorxiv.org/content/10.1101/2022.02.09.477148v1
How to cite: pGEX-THTAP-CALPAIN-7 1-165 was a gift from Wesley Sundquist (Addgene plasmid # 180610 ; http://n2t.net/addgene:180610 ; RRID:Addgene_180610)
