[The description below was written by a language model from this plasmid's Addgene catalogue record and pLannotate feature annotations shown in this document.]
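Description:
pGEX-THTAP-CALPAIN-7 1-165 is a bacterial expression plasmid built on the pGEX-THTAP backbone for producing an N-terminal fragment of human CALPAIN-7 (CAPN7), a calcium-regulated thiol protease, as a cleavable fusion protein in E. coli. It is maintained through a ColE1/pMB1-type origin of replication and selected with ampicillin via the TEM beta-lactamase gene (bla) under its own promoter. Short remnants of the pBR322 rop and bom regions are also annotated, along with a lac promoter/operator and lacZα fragment downstream of lacI that are typical leftovers of the pGEX lineage.

Expression is driven by the strong hybrid tac promoter followed by a lac operator, and the plasmid carries its own lacI repressor gene, so transcription is held off until induced with IPTG. The open reading frame begins with Schistosoma japonicum glutathione S-transferase, followed by an HRV 3C (PreScission) protease site and then the CAPN7 fragment, allowing affinity capture of the fusion and subsequent removal of the tag. The catalogue describes the tag as HIS-GST, but the feature table does not separately annotate a histidine tag, so its exact position is not shown. The record is also inconsistent about insert boundaries: the name and purpose give residues 1-165, the mutation field says 1-65, and the annotated CAPN7 segment of about 495 nt agrees with 1-165. The associated publication examined the human ESCRT-III–MIT domain interactome in cytokinetic abscission, suggesting the construct supplies recombinant protein for such binding studies, although the record does not state a specific assay.
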