Features (pLannotate 1.2.2; 18 found; start..end, strand, type, name):
    181..209     +  promoter       tac promoter: strong E. coli promoter; hybrid between the trp and lac UV5 promoters
    217..233     +  protein_bind   lac operator: The lac repressor binds to the lac operator to inhibit transcription in E. coli. This inhibition can be relieved by adding lactose or isopropyl-β-D-thiogalactopyranoside (IPTG). lac repressor encoded by lacI
    256..909     +  CDS            GST26_SCHJA: Experimental evidence at protein level: Swiss-Prot protein existence level 1. GST isoenzymes appear to play a central role in the parasite detoxification system. Other functions are also suspected including a role in increasing the solubility of haematin in the parasite gut. From Schistosoma japonicum (Blood fluke).
    937..960     +  CDS            HRV 3C site: recognition and cleavage site for human rhinovirus 3C and PreScission proteases
    964..1458    +  CDS            CAPN7 (fragment): CAN7_HUMAN - Also known as PALBH. Experimental evidence at protein level: Swiss-Prot protein existence level 1. Calcium-regulated non-lysosomal thiol-protease. From Homo sapiens (Human).
   1497..1536    +  CDS            rop (fragment): Rop protein, which maintains plasmids at low copy number; rop
   1638..1678    +  misc_feature   bom (fragment): basis of mobility region from pBR322
   1783..1887    +  promoter       AmpR promoter: bla
   1888..2745    +  CDS            bla: BLAT_ECOLX - Experimental evidence at protein level: Swiss-Prot protein existence level 1. TEM-type are the most prevalent beta-lactamases in enterobacteria; they hydrolyze the beta-lactam bond in susceptible beta-lactam antibiotics, thus conferring resistance to penicillins and cephalosporins. TEM-3 and TEM-4 are capable of hydrolyzing cefotaxime and ceftazidime. TEM-5 is capable of hydrolyzing ceftazidime. TEM-6 is capable of hydrolyzing ceftazidime and aztreonam. TEM-8/CAZ-2, TEM- 16/CAZ-7 and TEM-24/CAZ-6 are markedly active against ceftazidime. IRT- 4 shows resistance to beta-lactamase in
   2919..3507    +  rep_origin     ori: high-copy-number ColE1/pMB1/pBR322/pUC origin of replication
   3693..3744    -  misc_feature   bom (fragment): basis of mobility region from pBR322
   3751..3828    +  promoter       lacI promoter: lacI
   3829..4911    +  CDS            lacI: lac repressor; lacI; The lac repressor binds to the lac operator to inhibit transcription in E. coli. This inhibition can be relieved by adding lactose or isopropyl-β-D-thiogalactopyranoside (IPTG).
   4924..4945    +  protein_bind   CAP binding site: CAP binding activates transcription in the presence of cAMP. E. coli catabolite activator protein
   4960..4990    +  promoter       lac promoter: promoter for the E. coli lac operon
   4998..5014    +  protein_bind   lac operator: The lac repressor binds to the lac operator to inhibit transcription in E. coli. This inhibition can be relieved by adding lactose or isopropyl-β-D-thiogalactopyranoside (IPTG). lac repressor encoded by lacI
   5034..5207    +  CDS            lacZα: LacZα fragment of β-galactosidase; lacZ fragment
   5471..105     -  CDS            yciV (fragment) (across the origin): RNAAM_ECOLI - Also known as trpH From Escherichia coli (strain K12).
>Addgene plasmid #180610 | pGEX-THTAP-CALPAIN-7 1-165 | addgene full sequence | sequence record 358669 | Addgene NGS Result
CTTATCGACTGCACGGTGCACCAATGCTTCTGGCGTCAGGCAGCCATCGGAAGCTGTGGTATGGCTGTGC
AGGTCGTAAATCACTGCATAATTCGTGTCGCTCAAGGCGCACTCCCGTTCTGGATAATGTTTTTTGCGCC
GACATCATAACGGTTCTGGCAAATATTCTGAAATGAGCTGTTGACAATTAATCATCGGCTCGTATAATGT
GTGGAATTGTGAGCGGATAACAATTTCACACAGGAAACAGTATTCATGTCCCCTATACTAGGTTATTGGA
AAATTAAGGGCCTTGTGCAACCCACTCGACTTCTTTTGGAATATCTTGAAGAAAAATATGAAGAGCATTT
GTATGAGCGCGATGAAGGTGATAAATGGCGAAACAAAAAGTTTGAATTGGGTTTGGAGTTTCCCAATCTT
CCTTATTATATTGATGGTGATGTTAAATTAACACAGTCTATGGCCATCATACGTTATATAGCTGACAAGC
ACAACATGTTGGGTGGTTGTCCAAAAGAGCGTGCAGAGATTTCAATGCTTGAAGGAGCGGTTTTGGATAT
TAGATACGGTGTTTCGAGAATTGCATATAGTAAAGACTTTGAAACTCTCAAAGTTGATTTTCTTAGCAAG
CTACCTGAAATGCTGAAAATGTTCGAAGATCGTTTATGTCATAAAACATATTTAAATGGTGATCATGTAA
CCCATCCTGACTTCATGTTGTATGACGCTCTTGATGTTGTTTTATACATGGACCCAATGTGCCTGGATGC
GTTCCCAAAATTAGTTTGTTTTAAAAAACGTATTGAAGCTATCCCACAAATTGATAAGTACTTGAAATCC
AGCAAGTATATAGCATGGCCTTTGCAGGGCTGGCAAGCCACGTTTGGTGGTGGCGACCATCCTCCAAAAT
CGGATCTGGTTCCGCGTGGATCTCCGCTTGAAGTCCTCTTTCAGGGACCCCATATGGACGCCACAGCACT
GGAGCGGGACGCTGTGCAGTTCGCCCGTCTGGCGGTTCAGCGCGACCACGAAGGCCGCTACTCCGAGGCG
GTGTTTTATTACAAGGAAGCTGCACAAGCCTTAATTTATGCTGAGATGGCAGGATCAAGCCTAGAAAATA
TTCAAGAAAAAATAACTGAGTATCTGGAAAGAGTTCAAGCTCTACATTCAGCAGTTCAGTCAAAGAGTGC
TGATCCTTTGAAGTCAAAACATCAGTTGGACTTAGAGCGTGCTCATTTCCTTGTTACACAAGCTTTTGAT
GAAGATGAAAAAGAGAATGTTGAAGATGCTATAGAATTGTACACAGAAGCTGTGGATCTCTGTCTGAAAA
CATCTTATGAAACTGCTGATAAAGTCCTGCAAAATAAACTGAAACAGTTGGCTCGACAGGCGCTAGACAG
AGCAGAAGCGCTGAGTGAGCCTTTGACCAAGCCAGTTGGCAAAATCAGTTCAACAAGTTAAGGATCCTCG
AGAATTCATCGTGACTGACTGACGATCTGCCTCGCGCGTTTCGGTGATGACGGTGAAAACCTCTGACACA
TGCAGCTCCCGGAGACGGTCACAGCTTGTCTGTAAGCGGATGCCGGGAGCAGACAAGCCCGTCAGGGCGC
GTCAGCGGGTGTTGGCGGGTGTCGGGGCGCAGCCATGACCCAGTCACGTAGCGATAGCGGAGTGTATAAT
TCTTGAAGACGAAAGGGCCTCGTGATACGCCTATTTTTATAGGTTAATGTCATGATAATAATGGTTTCTT
AGACGTCAGGTGGCACTTTTCGGGGAAATGTGCGCGGAACCCCTATTTGTTTATTTTTCTAAATACATTC
AAATATGTATCCGCTCATGAGACAATAACCCTGATAAATGCTTCAATAATATTGAAAAAGGAAGAGTATG
AGTATTCAACATTTCCGTGTCGCCCTTATTCCCTTTTTTGCGGCATTTTGCCTTCCTGTTTTTGCTCACC
CAGAAACGCTGGTGAAAGTAAAAGATGCTGAAGATCAGTTGGGTGCACGAGTGGGTTACATCGAACTGGA
TCTCAACAGCGGTAAGATCCTTGAGAGTTTTCGCCCCGAAGAACGTTTTCCAATGATGAGCACTTTTAAA
GTTCTGCTATGTGGCGCGGTATTATCCCGTGTTGACGCCGGGCAAGAGCAACTCGGTCGCCGCATACACT
ATTCTCAGAATGACTTGGTTGAGTACTCACCAGTCACAGAAAAGCATCTTACGGATGGCATGACAGTAAG
AGAATTATGCAGTGCTGCCATAACCATGAGTGATAACACTGCGGCCAACTTACTTCTGACAACGATCGGA
GGACCGAAGGAGCTAACCGCTTTTTTGCACAACATGGGAGATCATGTAACTCGCCTTGATCGTTGGGAAC
CGGAGCTGAATGAAGCCATACCAAACGACGAGCGTGACACCACGATGCCTGCAGCAATGGCAACAACGTT
GCGCAAACTATTAACTGGCGAACTACTTACTCTAGCTTCCCGGCAACAATTAATAGACTGGATGGAGGCG
GATAAAGTTGCAGGACCACTTCTGCGCTCGGCCCTTCCGGCTGGCTGGTTTATTGCTGATAAATCTGGAG
CCGGTGAGCGTGGGTCTCGCGGTATCATTGCAGCACTGGGGCCAGATGGTAAGCCCTCCCGTATCGTAGT
TATCTACACGACGGGGAGTCAGGCAACTATGGATGAACGAAATAGACAGATCGCTGAGATAGGTGCCTCA
CTGATTAAGCATTGGTAACTGTCAGACCAAGTTTACTCATATATACTTTAGATTGATTTAAAACTTCATT
TTTAATTTAAAAGGATCTAGGTGAAGATCCTTTTTGATAATCTCATGACCAAAATCCCTTAACGTGAGTT
TTCGTTCCACTGAGCGTCAGACCCCGTAGAAAAGATCAAAGGATCTTCTTGAGATCCTTTTTTTCTGCGC
GTAATCTGCTGCTTGCAAACAAAAAAACCACCGCTACCAGCGGTGGTTTGTTTGCCGGATCAAGAGCTAC
CAACTCTTTTTCCGAAGGTAACTGGCTTCAGCAGAGCGCAGATACCAAATACTGTCCTTCTAGTGTAGCC
GTAGTTAGGCCACCACTTCAAGAACTCTGTAGCACCGCCTACATACCTCGCTCTGCTAATCCTGTTACCA
GTGGCTGCTGCCAGTGGCGATAAGTCGTGTCTTACCGGGTTGGACTCAAGACGATAGTTACCGGATAAGG
CGCAGCGGTCGGGCTGAACGGGGGGTTCGTGCACACAGCCCAGCTTGGAGCGAACGACCTACACCGAACT
GAGATACCTACAGCGTGAGCTATGAGAAAGCGCCACGCTTCCCGAAGGGAGAAAGGCGGACAGGTATCCG
GTAAGCGGCAGGGTCGGAACAGGAGAGCGCACGAGGGAGCTTCCAGGGGGAAACGCCTGGTATCTTTATA
GTCCTGTCGGGTTTCGCCACCTCTGACTTGAGCGTCGATTTTTGTGATGCTCGTCAGGGGGGCGGAGCCT
ATGGAAAAACGCCAGCAACGCGGCCTTTTTACGGTTCCTGGCCTTTTGCTGGCCTTTTGCTCACATGTTC
TTTCCTGCGTTATCCCCTGATTCTGTGGATAACCGTATTACCGCCTTTGAGTGAGCTGATACCGCTCGCC
GCAGCCGAACGACCGAGCGCAGCGAGTCAGTGAGCGAGGAAGCGGAAGAGCGCCTGATGCGGTATTTTCT
CCTTACGCATCTGTGCGGTATTTCACACCGCATAAATTCCGACACCATCGAATGGCGCAAAACCTTTCGC
GGTATGGCATGATAGCGCCCGGAAGAGAGTCAATTCAGGGTGGTGAATGTGAAACCAGTAACGTTATACG
ATGTCGCAGAGTATGCCGGTGTCTCTTATCAGACCGTTTCCCGCGTGGTGAACCAGGCCAGCCACGTTTC
TGCGAAAACGCGGGAAAAAGTGGAAGCGGCGATGGCGGAGCTGAATTACATTCCCAACCGCGTGGCACAA
CAACTGGCGGGCAAACAGTCGTTGCTGATTGGCGTTGCCACCTCCAGTCTGGCCCTGCACGCGCCGTCGC
AAATTGTCGCGGCGATTAAATCTCGCGCCGATCAACTGGGTGCCAGCGTGGTGGTGTCGATGGTAGAACG
AAGCGGCGTCGAAGCCTGTAAAGCGGCGGTGCACAATCTTCTCGCGCAACGCGTCAGTGGGCTGATCATT
AACTATCCGCTGGATGACCAGGATGCCATTGCTGTGGAAGCTGCCTGCACTAATGTTCCGGCGTTATTTC
TTGATGTCTCTGACCAGACACCCATCAACAGTATTATTTTCTCCCATGAAGACGGTACGCGACTGGGCGT
GGAGCATCTGGTCGCATTGGGTCACCAGCAAATCGCGCTGTTAGCGGGCCCATTAAGTTCTGTCTCGGCG
CGTCTGCGTCTGGCTGGCTGGCATAAATATCTCACTCGCAATCAAATTCAGCCGATAGCGGAACGGGAAG
GCGACTGGAGTGCCATGTCCGGTTTTCAACAAACCATGCAAATGCTGAATGAGGGCATCGTTCCCACTGC
GATGCTGGTTGCCAACGATCAGATGGCGCTGGGCGCAATGCGCGCCATTACCGAGTCCGGGCTGCGCGTT
GGTGCGGATATCTCGGTAGTGGGATACGACGATACCGAAGACAGCTCATGTTATATCCCGCCGTTAACCA
CCATCAAACAGGATTTTCGCCTGCTGGGGCAAACCAGCGTGGACCGCTTGCTGCAACTCTCTCAGGGCCA
GGCGGTGAAGGGCAATCAGCTGTTGCCCGTCTCACTGGTGAAAAGAAAAACCACCCTGGCGCCCAATACG
CAAACCGCCTCTCCCCGCGCGTTGGCCGATTCATTAATGCAGCTGGCACGACAGGTTTCCCGACTGGAAA
GCGGGCAGTGAGCGCAACGCAATTAATGTAAGTTAGCTCACTCATTAGGCACCCCAGGCTTTACACTTTA
TGCTTCCGGCTCGTATGTTGTGTGGAATTGTGAGCGGATAACAATTTCACACAGGAAACAGCTATGACCA
TGATTACGGATTCACTGGCCGTCGTTTTACAACGTCGTGACTGGGAAAACCCTGGCGTTACCCAACTTAA
TCGCCTTGCAGCACATCCCCCTTTCGCCAGCTGGCGTAATAGCGAAGAGGCCCGCACCGATCGCCCTTCC
CAACAGTTGCGCAGCCTGAATGGCGAATGGCGCTTTGCCTGGTTTCCGGCACCAGAAGCGGTGCCGGAAA
GCTGGCTGGAGTGCGATCTTCCTGAGGCCGATACTGTCGTCGTCCCCTCAAACTGGCAGATGCACGGTTA
CGATGCGCCCATCTACACCAACGTGACCTATCCCATTACGGTCAATCCGCCGTTTGTTCCCACGGAGAAT
CCGACGGGTTGTTACTCGCTCACATTTAATGTTGATGAAAGCTGGCTACAGGAAGGCCAGACGCGAATTA
TTTTTGATGGCGTTGGAATTAG
